Addgene plasmid #143419: TFORF0590
Purpose: Lentiviral vector for overexpressing transcription factor ORFs with unique 24-bp barcodes. Barcodes facilitate identification of transcription factors in pooled screens.
Depositing lab: Feng Zhang. Depositing organization: Broad Institute. Publication: A transcription factor atlas of directed differentiation. Joung J, Ma S, Tay T, Geiger-Schuller KR, Kirchgatterer PC, Verdine VK, Guo B, Arias-Garcia MA, Allen WE, Singh A, Kuksenko O, Abudayyeh OO, Gootenberg JS, Fu Z, Macrae RK, Buenrostro JD, Regev A, Zhang F. Cell. 2023 Jan 5;186(1):209-229.e26. doi: 10.1016/j.cell.2022.11.026. PubMed 36608654.
Backbone
  Vector backbone: pLX_TRC317
  Backbone manufacturer: Broad Institute Genetic Perturbation Platform
  Backbone size w/o insert (bp): 8264
  Vector type: Mammalian Expression, Lentiviral
  Selectable markers: Puromycin
Growth in bacteria
  Bacterial resistance: Ampicillin, 100 μg/mL
  Growth temperature: 37°C
  Growth strain: NEB Stable
  Copy number: High Copy
Gene/Insert
  Gene/Insert name: FOXO6
  Species: H. sapiens (human)
  Insert size (bp): 1580
  Entrez Gene: FOXO6
  Promoter: EF1a
  Cloning method: Unknown
  Sequencing primers: 5′ GGGTGGAGACTGAAGTTAGGCCAG; 3′ CACATAGCGTAAAAGGAGCAACATAG
Terms and licenses: Academic/Nonprofit Terms; Industry Terms: Not Available to Industry
Depositor comments: NM_001291281 . The transcription factor ORF portion of this plasmid was synthesized by Genewiz. Please test multiple small colonies in case of plasmid recombination. To make this collection available in a timely manner, a portion of this collection was not fully sequenced by Addgene. If an Addgene verified full plasmid sequence is not available, please contact us prior to placing an order to request the full sequence.
How to cite: TFORF0590 was a gift from Feng Zhang (Addgene plasmid # 143419 ; http://n2t.net/addgene:143419 ; RRID:Addgene_143419)
