[The description below was written by a language model from this plasmid's Addgene catalogue record and pLannotate feature annotations shown in this document.]
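Description:
TFORF0590 is a third-generation-style, self-inactivating lentiviral expression plasmid built on the pLX_TRC317 backbone and carrying the human transcription factor FOXO6 as its open reading frame. It belongs to a barcoded transcription factor ORF collection in which each clone bears a unique 24-bp barcode so that the overexpressed factor can be identified in pooled screens. The barcode is not annotated as a separate feature in the table. It is maintained in E. coli through a high-copy ColE1/pUC-type origin with ampicillin resistance (AmpR). An f1 origin and remnants of a lac/lacZα cloning region with T3 and T7 promoters are also present in the bacterial portion. The depositor cautions that the plasmid can recombine, which fits its repeated LTR sequences.

The viral cassette begins with an RSV promoter fused to a truncated HIV-1 5' LTR, which drives Tat-independent production of genomic RNA in packaging cells. This is followed by the Ψ packaging signal with a gag fragment, the RRE for Rev-dependent nuclear export, and a cPPT/CTS element that aids nuclear import. An SV40 early promoter/origin drives a puromycin N-acetyltransferase gene for selection of transduced mammalian cells. Downstream, the strong constitutive EF-1α promoter expresses the FOXO6 coding sequence, which is followed by a WPRE to boost transcript stability and expression. The cassette ends with the ΔU3 3' LTR that inactivates the viral promoter after integration, with an SV40 poly(A) signal lying beyond it. Short annotated fragments such as the U6 promoter piece after the ORF and the small t antigen fragment appear to be backbone remnants rather than functional units. The construct is intended for stable FOXO6 overexpression, individually or within pooled transcription factor screens such as directed differentiation studies.
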