Features (pLannotate 1.2.2; 31 found; start..end, strand, type, name):
      5..231     +  promoter       RSV promoter: Rous sarcoma virus enhancer/promoter
    232..412     +  LTR            5' LTR (truncated): truncated 5' long terminal repeat (LTR) from HIV-1
    459..584     +  misc_feature   HIV-1 Ψ: packaging signal of human immunodeficiency virus type 1
    568..931     +  CDS            HIV-1 gag (fragment): gag protein from human immunodeficiency virus 1; gag
   1077..1310    +  misc_feature   RRE: The Rev response element (RRE) of HIV-1 allows for Rev-dependent mRNA export from the nucleus to the cytoplasm.
   1687..1713    +  CDS            Rev (fragment): human immunodeficiency virus 1 (HIV-1) Rev protein; rev; enhances nuclear export of unspliced and incompletely spliced viral mRNAs
   1720..1743    +  promoter       SV40 promoter (fragment): SV40 early promoter
   1744..1815    +  promoter       SV40 promoter (fragment): SV40 enhancer and early promoter
   1839..1974    +  rep_origin     SV40 ori: SV40 origin of replication
   2020..2616    +  CDS            PuroR (fragment): puromycin N-acetyltransferase; pac from Streptomyces; confers resistance to puromycin
   2665..2782    +  misc_feature   cPPT/CTS: central polypurine tract and central termination sequence of HIV-1
   2847..2913    +  CDS            small t antigen (fragment): SV40 (simian virus 40) small t antigen
   2920..4098    +  promoter       EF-1α promoter: strong constitutive promoter for human elongation factor EF-1α
   4115..5590    +  CDS            FOXO6: FOXO6_HUMAN - Experimental evidence at protein level: Swiss-Prot protein existence level 1. Transcriptional activator. From Homo sapiens (Human).
   5606..5659    +  promoter       U6 promoter (fragment): RNA polymerase III promoter for human U6 snRNA
   5701..6289    +  misc_feature   WPRE: woodchuck hepatitis virus posttranscriptional regulatory element
   6340..6359    +  misc_feature   cPPT/CTS (fragment): central polypurine tract and central termination sequence of HIV-1
   6361..6594    +  LTR            3' LTR (ΔU3): self-inactivating 3' long terminal repeat (LTR) from HIV-1
   6672..6793    +  polyA_signal   SV40 poly(A) signal: SV40 polyadenylation signal
   6833..6968    +  rep_origin     SV40 ori: SV40 origin of replication
   6989..7007    -  promoter       T7 promoter: promoter for bacteriophage T7 RNA polymerase
   7015..7170    +  CDS            lacZα (fragment): LacZα fragment of β-galactosidase; lacZ fragment
   7175..7603    +  rep_origin     f1 ori (sequence partly withheld): f1 bacteriophage origin of replication; arrow indicates direction of (+) strand synthesis
   7656..7760    +  promoter       AmpR promoter: bla
   7761..8621    +  CDS            AmpR: β-lactamase; bla; confers resistance to ampicillin, carbenicillin, and related antibiotics
   8792..9380    +  rep_origin     ori: high-copy-number ColE1/pMB1/pBR322/pUC origin of replication
   9563..9655    +  CDS            lacI (fragment): lac repressor; lacI; The lac repressor binds to the lac operator to inhibit transcription in E. coli. This inhibition can be relieved by adding lactose or isopropyl-β-D-thiogalactopyranoside (IPTG).
   9668..9689    +  protein_bind   CAP binding site: CAP binding activates transcription in the presence of cAMP. E. coli catabolite activator protein
   9704..9734    +  promoter       lac promoter: promoter for the E. coli lac operon
   9742..9758    +  protein_bind   lac operator: The lac repressor binds to the lac operator to inhibit transcription in E. coli. This inhibition can be relieved by adding lactose or isopropyl-β-D-thiogalactopyranoside (IPTG). lac repressor encoded by lacI
   9803..9821    +  promoter       T3 promoter: promoter for bacteriophage T3 RNA polymerase
>Addgene plasmid #143419 | TFORF0590 | addgene full sequence | sequence record 397945 | Addgene NGS Result
TTAATGTAGTCTTATGCAATACTCTTGTAGTCTTGCAACATGGTAACGATGAGTTAGCAACATGCCTTAC
AAGGAGAGAAAAAGCACCGTGCATGCCGATTGGTGGAAGTAAGGTGGTACGATCGTGCCTTATTAGGAAG
GCAACAGACGGGTCTGACATGGATTGGACGAACCACTGAATTGCCGCATTGCAGAGATATTGTATTTAAG
TGCCTAGCTCGATACATAAACGGGTCTCTCTGGTTAGACCAGATCTGAGCCTGGGAGCTCTCTGGCTAAC
TAGGGAACCCACTGCTTAAGCCTCAATAAAGCTTGCCTTGAGTGCTTCAAGTAGTGTGTGCCCGTCTGTT
GTGTGACTCTGGTAACTAGAGATCCCTCAGACCCTTTTAGTCAGTGTGGAAAATCTCTAGCAGTGGCGCC
CGAACAGGGACTTGAAAGCGAAAGGGAAACCAGAGGAGCTCTCTCGACGCAGGACTCGGCTTGCTGAAGC
GCGCACGGCAAGAGGCGAGGGGCGGCGACTGGTGAGTACGCCAAAAATTTTGACTAGCGGAGGCTAGAAG
GAGAGAGATGGGTGCGAGAGCGTCAGTATTAAGCGGGGGAGAATTAGATCGCGATGGGAAAAAATTCGGT
TAAGGCCAGGGGGAAAGAAAAAATATAAATTAAAACATATAGTATGGGCAAGCAGGGAGCTAGAACGATT
CGCAGTTAATCCTGGCCTGTTAGAAACATCAGAAGGCTGTAGACAAATACTGGGACAGCTACAACCATCC
CTTCAGACAGGATCAGAAGAACTTAGATCATTATATAATACAGTAGCAACCCTCTATTGTGTGCATCAAA
GGATAGAGATAAAAGACACCAAGGAAGCTTTAGACAAGATAGAGGAAGAGCAAAACAAAAGTAAGACCAC
CGCACAGCAAGCGGCCGCTGATCTTCAGACCTGGAGGAGGAGATATGAGGGACAATTGGAGAAGTGAATT
ATATAAATATAAAGTAGTAAAAATTGAACCATTAGGAGTAGCACCCACCAAGGCAAAGAGAAGAGTGGTG
CAGAGAGAAAAAAGAGCAGTGGGAATAGGAGCTTTGTTCCTTGGGTTCTTGGGAGCAGCAGGAAGCACTA
TGGGCGCAGCGTCAATGACGCTGACGGTACAGGCCAGACAATTATTGTCTGGTATAGTGCAGCAGCAGAA
CAATTTGCTGAGGGCTATTGAGGCGCAACAGCATCTGTTGCAACTCACAGTCTGGGGCATCAAGCAGCTC
CAGGCAAGAATCCTGGCTGTGGAAAGATACCTAAAGGATCAACAGCTCCTGGGGATTTGGGGTTGCTCTG
GAAAACTCATTTGCACCACTGCTGTGCCTTGGAATGCTAGTTGGAGTAATAAATCTCTGGAACAGATTTG
GAATCACACGACCTGGATGGAGTGGGACAGAGAAATTAACAATTACACAAGCTTAATACACTCCTTAATT
GAAGAATCGCAAAACCAGCAAGAAAAGAATGAACAAGAATTATTGGAATTAGATAAATGGGCAAGTTTGT
GGAATTGGTTTAACATAACAAATTGGCTGTGGTATATAAAATTATTCATAATGATAGTAGGAGGCTTGGT
AGGTTTAAGAATAGTTTTTGCTGTACTTTCTATAGTGAATAGAGTTAGGCAGGGATATTCACCATTATCG
TTTCAGACCCACCTCCCAACCCCGAGGGGACCCATGCATTGCATCTCAATTAGTCAGCAACCAGGTGTGG
AAAGTCCCCAGGCTCCCCAGCAGGCAGAAGTATGCAAAGCATGCGTCTCAATTAGTCAGCAACCATAGTC
CCGCCCCTAACTCCGCCCATCCCGCCCCTAACTCCGCCCAGTTCCGCCCATTCTCCGCCCCATGGCTGAC
TAATTTTTTTTATTTATGCAGAGGCCGAGGCCGCCTCGGCCTCTGAGCTATTCCAGAAGTAGTGAGGAGG
CTTTTTTGGAGGCCTAGGCTTTTGCAAAAAGCTTTCTAGAGGTACCACCGGAGCTTACCATGACCGAGTA
CAAGCCCACGGTGCGCCTCGCCACCCGCGACGACGTCCCCAGGGCCGTACGCACCCTCGCCGCCGCGTTC
GCCGACTACCCCGCCACGCGCCACACCGTCGATCCGGACCGCCACATCGAGCGGGTCACCGAGCTGCAAG
AACTCTTCCTCACGCGCGTCGGGCTCGACATCGGCAAGGTGTGGGTCGCGGACGACGGCGCCGCCGTGGC
GGTCTGGACCACGCCGGAGAGCGTCGAAGCGGGGGCGGTGTTCGCCGAGATCGGCCCGCGCATGGCCGAG
TTGAGCGGTTCCCGGCTGGCCGCGCAGCAACAGATGGAAGGCCTCCTGGCGCCGCACCGGCCCAAGGAGC
CCGCGTGGTTCCTGGCCACCGTCGGCGTCTCGCCCGACCACCAGGGCAAGGGTCTGGGCAGCGCCGTCGT
GCTCCCCGGAGTGGAGGCGGCCGAGCGCGCCGGGGTGCCCGCCTTCCTGGAGACCTCCGCGCCCCGCAAC
CTCCCCTTCTACGAGCGGCTCGGCTTCACCGTCACCGCCGACGTCGAGGTGCCCGAAGGACCGCGCACCT
GGTGCATGACCCGCAAGCCCGGTGCCAGTTAACGAATTCTAGATCTTGAGACAAATGGCAGTATTCATCC
ACAATTTTAAAAGAAAAGGGGGGATTGGGGGGTACAGTGCAGGGGAAAGAATAGTAGACATAATAGCAAC
AGACATACAAACTAAAGAATTACAAAAACAAATTACAAAAATTCAAAATTTTCGGGTTTATTACAGGGAC
AGCAGAGATCCACTTTGGCGCCGGCTCGAGGCCTGCAGGTGCAAAGATGGATAAAGTTTTAAACAGAGAG
GAATCTTTGCAGCTAATGGACCTTCTAGGTCTTGAAAGGAGTGGGAATTGGCTCCGGTGCCCGTCAGTGG
GCAGAGCGCACATCGCCCACAGTCCCCGAGAAGTTGGGGGGAGGGGTCGGCAATTGAACCGGTGCCTAGA
GAAGGTGGCGCGGGGTAAACTGGGAAAGTGATGTCGTGTACTGGCTCCGCCTTTTTCCCGAGGGTGGGGG
AGAACCGTATATAAGTGCAGTAGTCGCCGTGAACGTTCTTTTTCGCAACGGGTTTGCCGCCAGAACACAG
GTAAGTGCCGTGTGTGGTTCCCGCGGGCCTGGCCTCTTTACGGGTTATGGCCCTTGCGTGCCTTGAATTA
CTTCCACCTGGCTGCAGTACGTGATTCTTGATCCCGAGCTTCGGGTTGGAAGTGGGTGGGAGAGTTCGAG
GCCTTGCGCTTAAGGAGCCCCTTCGCCTCGTGCTTGAGTTGAGGCCTGGCCTGGGCGCTGGGGCCGCCGC
GTGCGAATCTGGTGGCACCTTCGCGCCTGTCTCGCTGCTTTCGATAAGTCTCTAGCCATTTAAAATTTTT
GATGACCTGCTGCGACGCTTTTTTTCTGGCAAGATAGTCTTGTAAATGCGGGCCAAGATCTGCACACTGG
TATTTCGGTTTTTGGGGCCGCGGGCGGCGACGGGGCCCGTGCGTCCCAGCGCACATGTTCGGCGAGGCGG
GGCCTGCGAGCGCGGCCACCGAGAATCGGACGGGGGTAGTCTCAAGCTGGCCGGCCTGCTCTGGTGCCTG
GCCTCGCGCCGCCGTGTATCGCCCCGCCCTGGGCGGCAAGGCTGGCCCGGTCGGCACCAGTTGCGTGAGC
GGAAAGATGGCCGCTTCCCGGCCCTGCTGCAGGGAGCTCAAAATGGAGGACGCGGCGCTCGGGAGAGCGG
GCGGGTGAGTCACCCACACAAAGGAAAAGGGCCTTTCCGTCCTCAGCCGTCGCTTCATGTGACTCCACGG
AGTACCGGGCGCCGTCCAGGCACCTCGATTAGTTCTCGAGCTTTTGGAGTACGTCGTCTTTAGGTTGGGG
GGAGGGGTTTTATGCGATGGAGTTTCCCCACACTGAGTGGGTGGAGACTGAAGTTAGGCCAGCTTGGCAC
TTGATGTAATTCTCCTTGGAATTTGCCCTTTTTGAGTTTGGATCTTGGTTCATTCTCAAGCCTCAGACAG
TGGTTCAAAGTTTTTTTCTTCCATTTCAGGTGTCGTGAGGCTAGCACCGCCACCATGGCTGCGAAGCTGC
GAGCGCATCAGGTGGACGTGGACCCGGACTTCGCGCCGCAGAGCCGGCCGCGCTCGTGTACCTGGCCCCT
GCCGCAGCCTGACTTGGCCGGCGACGAGGACGGAGCGCTGGGCGCAGGGGTGGCCGAGGGCGCCGAGGAC
TGCGGGCCGGAGCGCCGGGCTACGGCCCCGGCGATGGCCCCAGCGCCGCCCCTGGGCGCGGAGGTCGGAC
CGCTGCGGAAAGCGAAGAGCTCTCGGCGGAACGCGTGGGGGAACCTGTCCTACGCCGACCTCATCACCAA
AGCCATCGAGAGCGCCCCGGACAAGCGGCTCACGCTCTCGCAGATCTACGACTGGATGGTCCGTTACGTG
CCCTACTTCAAGGATAAAGGCGACAGCAACAGCTCGGCCGGCTGGAAGAACTCCATCCGGCACAACCTGT
CGCTGCACACCCGTTTCATCCGCGTGCAGAACGAGGGCACCGGCAAGAGTTCGTGGTGGATGCTGAACCC
CGAGGGCGGAAAGACAGGGAAGACCCCGCGGCGCAGGGCCGTGTCCATGGACAACGGGGCCAAGTTCCTG
CGCATCAAGGGCAAGGCGAGCAAGAAGAAGCAGCTGCAGGCGCCCGAGCGAAGCCCGGACGACAGCTCCC
CGAGTGCGCCCGCCCCGGGGCCGGTGCCTGCCGCAGCCAAGTGGGCCGCCAGCCCCGCCTCGCACGCCAG
CGACGACTACGAGGCTTGGGCCGACTTCCGCGGCGGCGGGAGACCCCTGCTCGGGGAGGCGGCCGAGCTG
GAGGACGACGAGGCCCTGGAGGCCCTGGCGCCATCATCGCCGCTCATGTACCCAAGCCCCGCCAGCGCGC
TGTCGCCGGCGCTGGGCTCGCGCTGTCCGGGTGAGCTGCCCCGCCTGGCCGAGCTGGGAGGCCCGCTGGG
CCTGCACGGCGGCGGCGGCGCGGGGCTGCCCGAGGGCCTGCTGGACGGCGCGCAGGACGCGTACGGGCCG
CGGGCCCGCGCCAGGCCCGGCCCGGTGCTGGGTGCGCCGGGGGAGCTGGCGCTGGCGGGCGCAGCCGCCG
CCTACCCCGGCAAAGGGGCGGCCCCGTACGCGCCGCCCGCGCCCTCGCGCAGTGCCTTAGCCCACCCCAT
CAGCCTTATGACGCTGCCCGGCGAGGCGGGCGCCGCGGGCCTGGCACCGCCGGGCCACGCCGCCGCCTTC
GGGGGCCCGCCCGGCGGCCTCCTGCTGGACGCTCTGCCGGGGCCCTACGCTGCCGCCGCCGCCGGGCCGC
TGGGCGCCGCGCCCGACCGCTTCCCGGCCGACCTGGACCTCGACATGTTCAGCGGGAGCCTCGAGTGCGA
CGTGGAGTCCATCATCCTCAACGACTTCATGGACAGCGACGAAATGGACTTCAACTTCGATTCGGCCCTG
CCTCCGCCGCCGCCGGGCCTGGCCGGGGCCCCGCCCCCCAACCAGAGCTGGGTGCCGGGCTAGTAATGAA
CTAGTCCGTAACTTGAAAGTATTTCGATTTCTTGGCTTTATATATCTTGTGGAAAGGACGACTTTCGATG
ATATAGCGGTTAGCCACGCGTTAAGTCGACAATCAACCTCTGGATTACAAAATTTGTGAAAGATTGACTG
GTATTCTTAACTATGTTGCTCCTTTTACGCTATGTGGATACGCTGCTTTAATGCCTTTGTATCATGCTAT
TGCTTCCCGTATGGCTTTCATTTTCTCCTCCTTGTATAAATCCTGGTTGCTGTCTCTTTATGAGGAGTTG
TGGCCCGTTGTCAGGCAACGTGGCGTGGTGTGCACTGTGTTTGCTGACGCAACCCCCACTGGTTGGGGCA
TTGCCACCACCTGTCAGCTCCTTTCCGGGACTTTCGCTTTCCCCCTCCCTATTGCCACGGCGGAACTCAT
CGCCGCCTGCCTTGCCCGCTGCTGGACAGGGGCTCGGCTGTTGGGCACTGACAATTCCGTGGTGTTGTCG
GGGAAATCATCGTCCTTTCCTTGGCTGCTCGCCTGTGTTGCCACCTGGATTCTGCGCGGGACGTCCTTCT
GCTACGTCCCTTCGGCCCTCAATCCAGCGGACCTTCCTTCCCGCGGCCTGCTGCCGGCTCTGCGGCCTCT
TCCGCGTCTTCGCCTTCGCCCTCAGACGAGTCGGATCTCCCTTTGGGCCGCCTCCCCGCGTCGACTTTAA
GACCAATGACTTACAAGGCAGCTGTAGATCTTAGCCACTTTTTAAAAGAAAAGGGGGGACTGGAAGGGCT
AATTCACTCCCAACGAAGACAAGATCTGCTTTTTGCTTGTACTGGGTCTCTCTGGTTAGACCAGATCTGA
GCCTGGGAGCTCTCTGGCTAACTAGGGAACCCACTGCTTAAGCCTCAATAAAGCTTGCCTTGAGTGCTTC
AAGTAGTGTGTGCCCGTCTGTTGTGTGACTCTGGTAACTAGAGATCCCTCAGACCCTTTTAGTCAGTGTG
GAAAATCTCTAGCAGTACGTATAGTAGTTCATGTCATCTTATTATTCAGTATTTATAACTTGCAAAGAAA
TGAATATCAGAGAGTGAGAGGAACTTGTTTATTGCAGCTTATAATGGTTACAAATAAAGCAATAGCATCA
CAAATTTCACAAATAAAGCATTTTTTTCACTGCATTCTAGTTGTGGTTTGTCCAAACTCATCAATGTATC
TTATCATGTCTGGCTCTAGCTATCCCGCCCCTAACTCCGCCCATCCCGCCCCTAACTCCGCCCAGTTCCG
CCCATTCTCCGCCCCATGGCTGACTAATTTTTTTTATTTATGCAGAGGCCGAGGCCGCCTCGGCCTCTGA
GCTATTCCAGAAGTAGTGAGGAGGCTTTTTTGGAGGCCTAGGGACGTACCCAATTCGCCCTATAGTGAGT
CGTATTACGCGCGCTCACTGGCCGTCGTTTTACAACGTCGTGACTGGGAAAACCCTGGCGTTACCCAACT
TAATCGCCTTGCAGCACATCCCCCTTTCGCCAGCTGGCGTAATAGCGAAGAGGCCCGCACCGATCGCCCT
TCCCAACAGTTGCGCAGCCTGAATGGCGAATGGG
[124 nt withheld, positions 7175-7298]
C
[91 nt withheld, positions 7300-7390]
A
[49 nt withheld, positions 7392-7440]
CCTTTGACGTTGGAGTCCACGTTCTTT
[37 nt withheld, positions 7468-7504]
ACCCTATCTCGGTCTATTCTTTTGATTTATAAGGGATTTTGCCGATTTCGGCCTATTGGTTAAAAAATGA
GCTGATTTAACAAAAATTTAACGCGAATTTTAACAAAATATTAACGCTTACAATTTAGGTGGCACTTTTC
GGGGAAATGTGCGCGGAACCCCTATTTGTTTATTTTTCTAAATACATTCAAATATGTATCCGCTCATGAG
ACAATAACCCTGATAAATGCTTCAATAATATTGAAAAAGGAAGAGTATGAGTATTCAACATTTCCGTGTC
GCCCTTATTCCCTTTTTTGCGGCATTTTGCCTTCCTGTTTTTGCTCACCCAGAAACGCTGGTGAAAGTAA
AAGATGCTGAAGATCAGTTGGGTGCACGAGTGGGTTACATCGAACTGGATCTCAACAGCGGTAAGATCCT
TGAGAGTTTTCGCCCCGAAGAACGTTTTCCAATGATGAGCACTTTTAAAGTTCTGCTATGTGGCGCGGTA
TTATCCCGTATTGACGCCGGGCAAGAGCAACTCGGTCGCCGCATACACTATTCTCAGAATGACTTGGTTG
AGTACTCACCAGTCACAGAAAAGCATCTTACGGATGGCATGACAGTAAGAGAATTATGCAGTGCTGCCAT
AACCATGAGTGATAACACTGCGGCCAACTTACTTCTGACAACGATCGGAGGACCGAAGGAGCTAACCGCT
TTTTTGCACAACATGGGGGATCATGTAACTCGCCTTGATCGTTGGGAACCGGAGCTGAATGAAGCCATAC
CAAACGACGAGCGTGACACCACGATGCCTGTAGCAATGGCAACAACGTTGCGCAAACTATTAACTGGCGA
ACTACTTACTCTAGCTTCCCGGCAACAATTAATAGACTGGATGGAGGCGGATAAAGTTGCAGGACCACTT
CTGCGCTCGGCCCTTCCGGCTGGCTGGTTTATTGCTGATAAATCTGGAGCCGGTGAGCGTGGGTCTCGCG
GTATCATTGCAGCACTGGGGCCAGATGGTAAGCCCTCCCGTATCGTAGTTATCTACACGACGGGGAGTCA
GGCAACTATGGATGAACGAAATAGACAGATCGCTGAGATAGGTGCCTCACTGATTAAGCATTGGTAACTG
TCAGACCAAGTTTACTCATATATACTTTAGATTGATTTAAAACTTCATTTTTAATTTAAAAGGATCTAGG
TGAAGATCCTTTTTGATAATCTCATGACCAAAATCCCTTAACGTGAGTTTTCGTTCCACTGAGCGTCAGA
CCCCGTAGAAAAGATCAAAGGATCTTCTTGAGATCCTTTTTTTCTGCGCGTAATCTGCTGCTTGCAAACA
AAAAAACCACCGCTACCAGCGGTGGTTTGTTTGCCGGATCAAGAGCTACCAACTCTTTTTCCGAAGGTAA
CTGGCTTCAGCAGAGCGCAGATACCAAATACTGTTCTTCTAGTGTAGCCGTAGTTAGGCCACCACTTCAA
GAACTCTGTAGCACCGCCTACATACCTCGCTCTGCTAATCCTGTTACCAGTGGCTGCTGCCAGTGGCGAT
AAGTCGTGTCTTACCGGGTTGGACTCAAGACGATAGTTACCGGATAAGGCGCAGCGGTCGGGCTGAACGG
GGGGTTCGTGCACACAGCCCAGCTTGGAGCGAACGACCTACACCGAACTGAGATACCTACAGCGTGAGCT
ATGAGAAAGCGCCACGCTTCCCGAAGGGAGAAAGGCGGACAGGTATCCGGTAAGCGGCAGGGTCGGAACA
GGAGAGCGCACGAGGGAGCTTCCAGGGGGAAACGCCTGGTATCTTTATAGTCCTGTCGGGTTTCGCCACC
TCTGACTTGAGCGTCGATTTTTGTGATGCTCGTCAGGGGGGCGGAGCCTATGGAAAAACGCCAGCAACGC
GGCCTTTTTACGGTTCCTGGCCTTTTGCTGGCCTTTTGCTCACATGTTCTTTCCTGCGTTATCCCCTGAT
TCTGTGGATAACCGTATTACCGCCTTTGAGTGAGCTGATACCGCTCGCCGCAGCCGAACGACCGAGCGCA
GCGAGTCAGTGAGCGAGGAAGCGGAAGAGCGCCCAATACGCAAACCGCCTCTCCCCGCGCGTTGGCCGAT
TCATTAATGCAGCTGGCACGACAGGTTTCCCGACTGGAAAGCGGGCAGTGAGCGCAACGCAATTAATGTG
AGTTAGCTCACTCATTAGGCACCCCAGGCTTTACACTTTATGCTTCCGGCTCGTATGTTGTGTGGAATTG
TGAGCGGATAACAATTTCACACAGGAAACAGCTATGACCATGATTACGCCAAGCGCGCAATTAACCCTCA
CTAAAGGGAACAAAAGCTGGAGCTGCAAGC
