>Addgene plasmid #143419 | TFORF0590 | depositor partial sequence | sequence record 282395 | Insert
ACCGCCACCATGGCTGCGAAGCTGCGAGCGCATCAGGTGGACGTGGACCCGGACTTCGCGCCGCAGAGCC
GGCCGCGCTCGTGTACCTGGCCCCTGCCGCAGCCTGACTTGGCCGGCGACGAGGACGGAGCGCTGGGCGC
AGGGGTGGCCGAGGGCGCCGAGGACTGCGGGCCGGAGCGCCGGGCTACGGCCCCGGCGATGGCCCCAGCG
CCGCCCCTGGGCGCGGAGGTCGGACCGCTGCGGAAAGCGAAGAGCTCTCGGCGGAACGCGTGGGGGAACC
TGTCCTACGCCGACCTCATCACCAAAGCCATCGAGAGCGCCCCGGACAAGCGGCTCACGCTCTCGCAGAT
CTACGACTGGATGGTCCGTTACGTGCCCTACTTCAAGGATAAAGGCGACAGCAACAGCTCGGCCGGCTGG
AAGAACTCCATCCGGCACAACCTGTCGCTGCACACCCGTTTCATCCGCGTGCAGAACGAGGGCACCGGCA
AGAGTTCGTGGTGGATGCTGAACCCCGAGGGCGGAAAGACAGGGAAGACCCCGCGGCGCAGGGCCGTGTC
CATGGACAACGGGGCCAAGTTCCTGCGCATCAAGGGCAAGGCGAGCAAGAAGAAGCAGCTGCAGGCGCCC
GAGCGAAGCCCGGACGACAGCTCCCCGAGTGCGCCCGCCCCGGGGCCGGTGCCTGCCGCAGCCAAGTGGG
CCGCCAGCCCCGCCTCGCACGCCAGCGACGACTACGAGGCTTGGGCCGACTTCCGCGGCGGCGGGAGACC
CCTGCTCGGGGAGGCGGCCGAGCTGGAGGACGACGAGGCCCTGGAGGCCCTGGCGCCATCATCGCCGCTC
ATGTACCCAAGCCCCGCCAGCGCGCTGTCGCCGGCGCTGGGCTCGCGCTGTCCGGGTGAGCTGCCCCGCC
TGGCCGAGCTGGGAGGCCCGCTGGGCCTGCACGGCGGCGGCGGCGCGGGGCTGCCCGAGGGCCTGCTGGA
CGGCGCGCAGGACGCGTACGGGCCGCGGGCCCGCGCCAGGCCCGGCCCGGTGCTGGGTGCGCCGGGGGAG
CTGGCGCTGGCGGGCGCAGCCGCCGCCTACCCCGGCAAAGGGGCGGCCCCGTACGCGCCGCCCGCGCCCT
CGCGCAGTGCCTTAGCCCACCCCATCAGCCTTATGACGCTGCCCGGCGAGGCGGGCGCCGCGGGCCTGGC
ACCGCCGGGCCACGCCGCCGCCTTCGGGGGCCCGCCCGGCGGCCTCCTGCTGGACGCTCTGCCGGGGCCC
TACGCTGCCGCCGCCGCCGGGCCGCTGGGCGCCGCGCCCGACCGCTTCCCGGCCGACCTGGACCTCGACA
TGTTCAGCGGGAGCCTCGAGTGCGACGTGGAGTCCATCATCCTCAACGACTTCATGGACAGCGACGAAAT
GGACTTCAACTTCGATTCGGCCCTGCCTCCGCCGCCGCCGGGCCTGGCCGGGGCCCCGCCCCCCAACCAG
AGCTGGGTGCCGGGCTAGTAATGAACTAGTCCGTAACTTGAAAGTATTTCGATTTCTTGGCTTTATATAT
CTTGTGGAAAGGACGACTTTCGATGATATAGCGGTTAGCC
