>Addgene plasmid #143419 | TFORF0590 | depositor partial sequence | sequence record 282396 | Barcode
CTTTCGATGATATAGCGGTTAGCC
